>Addgene plasmid #70969 | pFOSGE_COF4D03 | depositor partial sequence | sequence record 126911 | insert
ATGGCCTCGCCCTCCCAGCACAGTCCGATGACCAACAACAGCAACTCATCCTCGCAGAACGGCGGACCGG
TTTCCGGTTTGGGTACGGGAACGGGCCCCATATCTGGTGGTAGCAAGTCATCCAATCACACATCATCCGC
CGCCGGTTCCGAGAACACTCCCATGCTTACCAAACCGCGTCTCACAGAGCTCGTCCGAGAGGTGGATACC
ACCACGCAGCTGGACGAGGATGTTGAGGAGCTTCTGCTTCAGATCATCGACGACTTTGTCGAGGACACCG
TCAAGTCGACGAGCGCCTTCGCCAAGCACCGAAAGTCTAACAAGATCGAGGTGCGCGACGTGCAGCTGCA
CTTTGAGCGGAAGTACAACATGTGGATACCCGGCTTCGGTACGGACGAACTGCGTCCCTACAAGCGGGCA
GCTGTCACGGAGGCGCACAAACAGCGCCTTGCCCTCATACGGAAAACGATCAAGAAATAC
