>Addgene plasmid #70969 | pFOSGE_COF4D03 | addgene partial sequence | sequence record 131566 | M13-F20 5'-TGTAAAACGACGGCCAGT-3'
TTTTGACTGATAGTGACCTGTTCGTTGCAACAAATTGATGAGCAATGCTTTTTTATAATGCCAACTTTGT
ACAAAAAAGCAGGCTTCATGGCCTCGCCCTCCCAGCACAGTCCGATGACCAACAACAGCAACTCATCCTC
GCAGAACGGCGGACCGGTTTCCGGTTTGGGTACGGGAACGGGCCCCATATCTGGTGGTAGCAAGTCATCC
AATCACACATCATCCGCCGCCGGTTCCGAGAACACTCCCATGCTTACCAAACCGCGTCTCACAGAGCTCG
TCCGAGAGGTGGATACCAC
