>Addgene plasmid #70969 | pFOSGE_COF4D03 | addgene partial sequence | sequence record 132977 | M13-Rev 5'-CAGGAAACAGCTATGACC-3'
ATAATGATTTTATTTTGACTGATAGTGACCTGTTCGTTGCAACAAATTGATAAGCAATGCTTTCTTATAA
TGCCAACTTTGTACAAGAAAGCTGGGTCGTATTTCTTGATCGTTTTCCGTATGAGGGCAAGGCGCTGTTT
GTGCGCCTCCGTGACAGCTGCCCGCTTGTAGGGACGCAGTTCGTCCGTACCGAAGCCGGGTATCCACATG
TTGTACTTCCGCTCAAAGTGCAGCTGCACGTCGCGCACCTCGATCTTGTTAGACTTTCGGTGCTTGGCGA
AGGCGCTCGTCGACTTGACGGTGTCCTCGACAAAGTCGTCGATGATCTGAAGCAGAAGCTCCTCAACATC
CTCGTCCAGCTGCGTGGTGGTATCCACCTCTCGGACGAGCTCTGTGAGACGCGGTTTGGTAAGCATGGGA
GTGTTCTCGGAACCGGCGGCGGATGATGTGTGATTGGATGACTTGCTACCACCAGATATGGGGCCCGTTC
CCGTACCCAAACCGGAAACCGGTCCGCCGTT
