[The description below was written by a language model from this plasmid's Addgene catalogue record.]
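Description:
pFOSGE_COF4D03 is a Gateway entry clone built on the Invitrogen pDONR221 donor backbone and carrying the Drosophila melanogaster gene Taf12 (CG17358) as a roughly 480 bp insert corresponding to the annotated transcript FBtr0290205. Taf12 encodes a TBP-associated factor, a subunit of the general transcription factor TFIID, historically known by names such as TAFII30alpha and dTAF28/22. The plasmid is maintained at high copy in standard E. coli cloning strains under kanamycin selection. The insert was introduced by Gateway cloning. In general, recombination of an attB-flanked fragment into pDONR221 replaces the donor vector's counter-selection cassette and leaves the insert flanked by attL sites. No feature table is supplied, so the exact site arrangement, the insert boundaries and the presence or absence of a stop codon are not documented here. M13 forward and reverse primer sites flank the insert and are used to sequence it.

As an entry vector, the construct is not described as having a promoter to drive the insert, and the record lists no tags, reporters or eukaryotic selection markers. It serves as a sequence-verifiable shuttle from which the Taf12 insert can be moved by LR recombination into any compatible Gateway destination vector, which then supplies the promoter, any fusion partners and the host-specific elements. The record gives its purpose only as a Gateway entry clone. The associated publication concerns the context-dependent regulatory functions of transcriptional regulators, and the plate-style clone name suggests the plasmid may belong to a larger set of fly factor clones, although the record does not state this.
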