Addgene plasmid #70969: pFOSGE_COF4D03
Purpose: Gateway entry clone
Depositing lab: Alexander Stark. Depositing organization: Research Institute of Molecular Pathology (IMP). Publication: Transcriptional regulators form diverse groups with context-dependent regulatory functions. Stampfel G, Kazmar T, Frank O, Wienerroither S, Reiter F, Stark A. Nature. 2015 Nov 9. doi: 10.1038/nature15545. PubMed 26550828.
Backbone
  Vector backbone: pDONR221
  Backbone manufacturer: Invitrogen
  Backbone size w/o insert (bp): 4762
  Vector type: Gateway entry vector
Growth in bacteria
  Bacterial resistance: Kanamycin, 50 μg/mL
  Growth temperature: 37°C
  Growth strain: DH5alpha
  Copy number: High Copy
Gene/Insert
  Gene/Insert name: Taf12 (alt names: FBgn0011290; CG17358, FBtr0290205)
  Species: D. melanogaster (fly)
  Insert size (bp): 480
  Entrez Gene: Taf12 (a.k.a. Dmel_CG17358, CG17358, Dmel\CG17358, T2DA_DROME, TAF, TAF12, TAF30a, TAF30alpha, TAF30alpha/28, TAF30alpha/28/22, TAFII30alpha/22, TAF[II]30alpha, TAF[[II]], TAF[[II]]230, TAF[[II]]30alpha, TAF[[II]]30alpha/28 TAF[[II]]22, TAF[[II]]30alpha/28/22, TFIID, TFIID 22, TFIID 28, TFIID-p28, Taf22, Taf28, Taf30alpha, Taf32, Taf[[II]]30alpha, d28/22, dTAF12, dTAF22, dTAF28, dTAFII30, dTAFII30 alpha, dTAF[[II]]30, dTAF[[II]]30alpha, dTAF[[II]]30alpha/22, dmTAF12, p22, p28)
  Cloning method: Gateway Cloning
  Sequencing primers: 5′ M13-F20; 3′ M13R
Terms and licenses: Academic/Nonprofit Terms; Industry Terms: Not Available to Industry
How to cite: pFOSGE_COF4D03 was a gift from Alexander Stark (Addgene plasmid # 70969 ; http://n2t.net/addgene:70969 ; RRID:Addgene_70969)
